Addgene plasmid #127591: pBT2-4xUAS:P2A-EGFP
Purpose: (Empty Backbone) This vector is used for cloning a gene driven by 4xnrUAS, to be co-expressed with EGFP through P2A self-cleaving peptides.
Depositing lab: Longhou Fang. Depositing organization: Houston Methodist. Publication: AIBP-mediated cholesterol efflux instructs hematopoietic stem and progenitor cell fate. Gu Q, Yang X, Lv J, Zhang J, Xia B, Kim JD, Wang R, Xiong F, Meng S, Clements TP, Tandon B, Wagner DS, Diaz MF, Wenzel PL, Miller YI, Traver D, Cooke JP, Li W, Zon LI, Chen K, Bai Y, Fang L. Science. 2019 Mar 8;363(6431):1085-1088. doi: 10.1126/science.aav1749. Epub 2019 Jan 31. PubMed 30705153.
Backbone
  Vector backbone: pBT2
  Vector type: Mammalian Expression ; Zebrafish expression
Growth in bacteria
  Bacterial resistance: Ampicillin, 100 μg/mL
  Growth temperature: 37°C
  Growth strain: DH5alpha
  Copy number: High Copy
Gene/Insert
  Cloning method: Restriction Enzyme
  Sequencing primers: 5′ CGTCGCCGTCCAGCTCGACCAG
Terms and licenses: Academic/Nonprofit Terms; Industry Terms: Not Available to Industry
How to cite: pBT2-4xUAS:P2A-EGFP was a gift from Longhou Fang (Addgene plasmid # 127591 ; http://n2t.net/addgene:127591 ; RRID:Addgene_127591)
