[The description below was written by a language model from this plasmid's Addgene catalogue record and the feature table of its GenBank file.]
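Description:
pBT2-4xUAS:P2A-EGFP is a 6,721 bp empty cloning backbone built on pBT2 and catalogued for mammalian and zebrafish expression. It is designed to receive a gene of interest by restriction cloning. Its bacterial portion resembles pBluescript: a high-copy ColE1/pUC-type origin, an f1 phage origin, an ampicillin resistance gene (beta-lactamase) with its own promoter for selection in E. coli, and remnants of the lacZ region (CAP site, lac promoter and operator). T3 and T7 promoters and the usual M13 and KS primer sites are also present.

According to the record, the payload is a cassette in which a 4x non-repetitive UAS element (4xnrUAS) drives the inserted gene. The annotated part of the cassette is a P2A peptide coding sequence from porcine teschovirus-1, followed almost immediately by EGFP and then an SV40 polyadenylation signal. A gene cloned in frame upstream of P2A, without a stop codon, would be transcribed as one message with EGFP. Ribosome skipping at the 2A sequence then yields two separate proteins, so green fluorescence marks the cells expressing the gene. UAS elements are bound by the yeast Gal4 activator, so expression would depend on a Gal4 driver, as in the binary Gal4/UAS systems common in zebrafish transgenesis.

The feature table does not annotate the UAS element itself or any minimal promoter. Sizeable stretches upstream of P2A and downstream of the poly(A) signal are also unlabelled, so the record does not say what other elements the pBT2 backbone carries there.
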