LOCUS       Exported 6721 bp ds-DNA circular SYN 12-MAY-2021
DEFINITION  This vector is used for cloning a gene driven by 4xnrUAS, to be
            co-expressed with EGFP through P2A self-cleaving peptides..
ACCESSION   .
VERSION     .
KEYWORDS    pBT2-4xUAS:P2A-EGFP
SOURCE      synthetic DNA construct
  ORGANISM  synthetic DNA construct
REFERENCE   1 (bases 1 to 6721)
  AUTHORS   Gu Q, Yang X, Lv J, Zhang J, Xia B, Kim JD, Wang R, Xiong F, Meng S,
            Clements TP, Tandon B, Wagner DS, Diaz MF, Wenzel PL, Miller YI,
            Traver D, Cooke JP, Li W, Zon LI, Chen K, Bai Y, Fang L
  TITLE     AIBP-mediated cholesterol efflux instructs hematopoietic stem and
            progenitor cell fate.
  JOURNAL   Science. 2019 Mar 8;363(6431):1085-1088. doi:
            10.1126/science.aav1749. Epub 2019 Jan 31.
  PUBMED    30705153
REFERENCE   2 (bases 1 to 6721)
  AUTHORS   .
  TITLE     Direct Submission
  JOURNAL   Exported May 12, 2021 from SnapGene Server 1.1.58
            http://www.snapgene.com
FEATURES             Location/Qualifiers
     source          1..6721
                     /organism="synthetic DNA construct"
                     /mol_type="other DNA"
     primer_bind     1289..1305
                     /label=pBluescriptKS
                     /note="For pBluescript vector"
     primer_bind     1290..1306
                     /label=KS primer
                     /note="common sequencing primer, one of multiple similar
                     variants"
     CDS             1610..1666
                     /codon_start=1
                     /product="2A peptide from porcine teschovirus-1
                     polyprotein"
                     /label=P2A
                     /note="Eukaryotic ribosomes fail to insert a peptide bond
                     between the Gly and Pro residues, yielding separate
                     polypeptides."
                     /translation="ATNFSLLKQAGDVEENPGP"
     CDS             1673..2392
                     /codon_start=1
                     /product="the original enhanced GFP (Yang et al., 1996)"
                     /label=EGFP
                     /note="mammalian codon-optimized"
                     /translation="MVSKGEELFTGVVPILVELDGDVNGHKFSVSGEGEGDATYGKLTL
                     KFICTTGKLPVPWPTLVTTLTYGVQCFSRYPDHMKQHDFFKSAMPEGYVQERTIFFKDD
                     GNYKTRAEVKFEGDTLVNRIELKGIDFKEDGNILGHKLEYNYNSHNVYIMADKQKNGIK
                     VNFKIRHNIEDGSVQLADHYQQNTPIGDGPVLLPDNHYLSTQSALSKDPNEKRDHMVLL
                     EFVTAAGITLGMDELYK"
     CDS             1673..2389
                     /codon_start=1
                     /product="enhanced GFP"
                     /label=EGFP
                     /translation="MVSKGEELFTGVVPILVELDGDVNGHKFSVSGEGEGDATYGKLTL
                     KFICTTGKLPVPWPTLVTTLTYGVQCFSRYPDHMKQHDFFKSAMPEGYVQERTIFFKDD
                     GNYKTRAEVKFEGDTLVNRIELKGIDFKEDGNILGHKLEYNYNSHNVYIMADKQKNGIK
                     VNFKIRHNIEDGSVQLADHYQQNTPIGDGPVLLPDNHYLSTQSALSKDPNEKRDHMVLL
                     EFVTAAGITLGMDELYK"
     primer_bind     complement(1718..1739)
                     /label=EGFP-N
                     /note="EGFP, reverse primer"
     primer_bind     complement(1979..1998)
                     /label=EXFP-R
                     /note="For distinguishing EGFP variants, reverse primer"
     primer_bind     2326..2347
                     /label=EGFP-C
                     /note="EGFP, forward primer"
     promoter        complement(2409..2426)
                     /label=T7 promoter
                     /note="promoter for bacteriophage T7 RNA polymerase"
     polyA_signal    2431..2565
                     /label=SV40 poly(A) signal
                     /note="SV40 polyadenylation signal"
     primer_bind     complement(2455..2474)
                     /label=EBV-rev
                     /note="SV40 polyA terminator, reverse primer"
     primer_bind     2509..2528
                     /label=SV40pA-R
                     /note="SV40 polyA, reverse primer"
     primer_bind     complement(3874..3893)
                     /label=T7
                     /note="T7 promoter, forward primer"
     promoter        complement(3875..3893)
                     /label=T7 promoter
                     /note="promoter for bacteriophage T7 RNA polymerase"
     primer_bind     complement(3900..3917)
                     /label=M13 Forward
                     /note="In lacZ gene. Also called M13-F20 or M13 (-21)
                     Forward"
     primer_bind     complement(3900..3916)
                     /label=M13 fwd
                     /note="common sequencing primer, one of multiple similar
                     variants"
     primer_bind     complement(3909..3931)
                     /label=M13/pUC Forward
                     /note="In lacZ gene"
     rep_origin      4058..4513
                     /direction=RIGHT
                     /label=f1 ori
                     /note="f1 bacteriophage origin of replication; arrow
                     indicates direction of (+) strand synthesis"
     primer_bind     complement(4145..4164)
                     /label=F1ori-R
                     /note="F1 origin, reverse primer"
     primer_bind     4355..4376
                     /label=F1ori-F
                     /note="F1 origin, forward primer"
     promoter        4539..4643
                     /gene="bla"
                     /label=AmpR promoter
     CDS             4644..5504
                     /codon_start=1
                     /gene="bla"
                     /product="beta-lactamase"
                     /label=AmpR
                     /note="confers resistance to ampicillin, carbenicillin, and
                     related antibiotics"
                     /translation="MSIQHFRVALIPFFAAFCLPVFAHPETLVKVKDAEDQLGARVGYI
                     ELDLNSGKILESFRPEERFPMMSTFKVLLCGAVLSRIDAGQEQLGRRIHYSQNDLVEYS
                     PVTEKHLTDGMTVRELCSAAITMSDNTAANLLLTTIGGPKELTAFLHNMGDHVTRLDRW
                     EPELNEAIPNDERDTTMPVAMATTLRKLLTGELLTLASRQQLIDWMEADKVAGPLLRSA
                     LPAGWFIADKSGAGERGSRGIIAALGPDGKPSRIVVIYTTGSQATMDERNRQIAEIGAS
                     LIKHW"
     primer_bind     complement(4862..4881)
                     /label=Amp-R
                     /note="Ampicillin resistance gene, reverse primer"
     rep_origin      5675..6263
                     /direction=RIGHT
                     /label=ori
                     /note="high-copy-number ColE1/pMB1/pBR322/pUC origin of
                     replication"
     primer_bind     6164..6183
                     /label=pBR322ori-F
                     /note="pBR322 origin, forward primer"
     primer_bind     6417..6434
                     /label=L4440
                     /note="L4440 vector, forward primer"
     protein_bind    6551..6572
                     /label=CAP binding site
                     /bound_moiety="E. coli catabolite activator protein"
                     /note="CAP binding activates transcription in the presence
                     of cAMP."
     promoter        6587..6617
                     /label=lac promoter
                     /note="promoter for the E. coli lac operon"
     protein_bind    6625..6641
                     /label=lac operator
                     /bound_moiety="lac repressor encoded by lacI"
                     /note="The lac repressor binds to the lac operator to
                     inhibit transcription in E. coli. This inhibition can be
                     relieved by adding lactose or
                     isopropyl-beta-D-thiogalactopyranoside (IPTG)."
     primer_bind     6630..6652
                     /label=M13/pUC Reverse
                     /note="In lacZ gene"
     primer_bind     6649..6665
                     /label=M13 rev
                     /note="common sequencing primer, one of multiple similar
                     variants"
     primer_bind     6649..6665
                     /label=M13 Reverse
                     /note="In lacZ gene. Also called M13-rev"
     promoter        6686..6704
                     /label=T3 promoter
                     /note="promoter for bacteriophage T3 RNA polymerase"
ORIGIN
        1 cagaggtgta aagtacttga gtaattttac ttgattactg tacttaagta ttatttttgg
       61 ggatttttac tttacttgag tacaattaaa aatcaatact tttactttta cttaattaca
      121 tttttttaga aaaaaaagta ctttttactc cttacaattt tatttacagt caaaaagtac
      181 ttattttttg gagatcactt cattctattt tcccttgcta ttaccaaacc aattgaattg
      241 cgctgatgcc cagtttaatt taaatgttat ttattctgcc tatgaaaatc gttttcacat
      301 tatatgaaat tggtcagaca tgttcattgg tcctttggaa gtgacgtcat gtcacatcta
      361 ttaccacaat gcacagcacc ttgacctgga aattagggaa attataacag tcaatcagtg
      421 gaagaaaatg gaggaagtat gtgattcatc agcagctgcg agcagcacag tccaaaatca
      481 gccacaggat caagagcacc cgtggccgta tcttcgcgaa ttcttttctt taagtggtgt
      541 aaataaagat tcattcaaga tgaaatgtgt cctctgtctc ccgcgggccc tacgaagtta
      601 tagatcctct agcgataagc ttgatatcga attcgagttg gcgcgcctgt cattctaaat
      661 ctctctttca gcctaaagct ttttccccgt atccccccag gtgtctgcag gctcaaagag
      721 cagcgagaag cgttcagagg aaagcgatcc cgtgccacct tccccgtgcc cgggctgtcc
      781 ccgcacgctg ccggctcggg gatgcggggg gagcgccgga ccggagcgga gccccgggcg
      841 gctcgctgct gccccctagc gggggaggga cgtaattaca tccctggggg ctttgggagg
      901 gggctgtccc cgtgagctcc caggcgcgcc tgtcattcta aatctctctt tcagcctaaa
      961 gctttttccc cgtatccccc caggtgtctg caggctcaaa gagcagcgag aagcgttcag
     1021 aggaaagcga tcccgtgcca ccttccccgt gcccgggctg tccccgcacg ctgccggctc
     1081 ggggatgcgg ggggagcgcc ggaccggagc ggagccccgg gcggctcgct gctgccccct
     1141 agcgggggag ggacgtaatt acatccctgg gggctttggg ggggggctgt ccccgtgagc
     1201 tcaataaaag agcccacaac ccctcactcg gcgcgccagt cctccgatag actgcgtcgc
     1261 ccgggtaccc gtgtatccaa taaacccctc gaggtcgacg gtatcgataa gcttgatatc
     1321 gaattcctgc agcccggggg atcacgcggc catcaagctt aggcctccac ggtggcttct
     1381 aatccgtgag tcctagcggg tgacagccct ccgtcttcac aggcggagga gagtcttccg
     1441 tagggttcct cggagtactg tcctccgacg cgtgcaaggg tcgactctag agggtatata
     1501 atggatccca tcgcgtctca gcctcacttt gagctcctcc acacgaattc cctcgacctc
     1561 gaagacgcgt ggatccaccg gtggatccct cgagcccggg tctagaggag ctactaactt
     1621 cagcctgctg aagcaggctg gagacgtgga ggagaaccct ggacctagat ccatggtgag
     1681 caagggcgag gagctgttca ccggggtggt gcccatcctg gtcgagctgg acggcgacgt
     1741 aaacggccac aagttcagcg tgtccggcga gggcgagggc gatgccacct acggcaagct
     1801 gaccctgaag ttcatctgca ccaccggcaa gctgcccgtg ccctggccca ccctcgtgac
     1861 caccctgacc tacggcgtgc agtgcttcag ccgctacccc gaccacatga agcagcacga
     1921 cttcttcaag tccgccatgc ccgaaggcta cgtccaggag cgcaccatct tcttcaagga
     1981 cgacggcaac tacaagaccc gcgccgaggt gaagttcgag ggcgacaccc tggtgaaccg
     2041 catcgagctg aagggcatcg acttcaagga ggacggcaac atcctggggc acaagctgga
     2101 gtacaactac aacagccaca acgtctatat catggccgac aagcagaaga acggcatcaa
     2161 ggtgaacttc aagatccgcc acaacatcga ggacggcagc gtgcagctcg ccgaccacta
     2221 ccagcagaac acccccatcg gcgacggccc cgtgctgctg cccgacaacc actacctgag
     2281 cacccagtcc gccctgagca aagaccccaa cgagaagcgc gatcacatgg tcctgctgga
     2341 gttcgtgacc gccgccggga tcactctcgg catggacgag ctgtacaagt aatcgattct
     2401 agctagaact atagtgagtc gtattacgta gatccagaca tgataagata cattgatgag
     2461 tttggacaaa ccacaactag aatgcagtga aaaaaatgct ttatttgtga aatttgtgat
     2521 gctattgctt tatttgtaac cattataagc tgcaataaac aagttaacaa caacaattgc
     2581 attcatttta tgtttcaggt tcagggggag gtgtgggagg ttttttaatt cgcggccgcg
     2641 gcgactagtg ggtttattgg atacacgggt acccgggcga cgcagtctat cggaggactg
     2701 gcgcgccgag tgaggggttg tgggctcttt tattgagctc acggggacag ccccccccca
     2761 aagcccccag ggatgtaatt acgtccctcc cccgctaggg ggcagcagcg agccgcccgg
     2821 ggctccgctc cggtccggcg ctccccccgc atccccgagc cggcagcgtg cggggacagc
     2881 ccgggcacgg ggaaggtggc acgggatcgc tttcctctga acgcttctcg ctgctctttg
     2941 agcctgcaga cacctggggg gatacgggga aaaagcttta ggctgaaaga gagatttaga
     3001 atgacaggcg cgcctgggag ctcacgggga cagccccctc ccaaagcccc cagggatgta
     3061 attacgtccc tcccccgcta gggggcagca gcgagccgcc cggggctccg ctccggtccg
     3121 gcgctccccc cgcatccccg agccggcagc gtgcggggac agcccgggca cggggaaggt
     3181 ggcacgggat cgctttcctc tgaacgcttc tcgctgctct ttgagcctgc agacacctgg
     3241 ggggatacgg ggaaaaagct ttaggctgaa agagagattt agaatgacag gcgcgccaac
     3301 tcgaattcga tatcaagctt atcgctagag gatctataac ttcgtaagat ctgtctctgc
     3361 tcacgtttcc tgctatttgc agcctctcta tcaagactaa tacacctctt cccgcatcgg
     3421 ctgcctgtga gaggcttttc agcactgcag gattgctttt cagccccaaa agagctaggc
     3481 ttgacactaa caattttgag aatcagcttc tactgaagtt aaatctgagg ttttacaact
     3541 ttgagtagcg tgtactggca ttagattgtc tgtcttatag tttgataatt aaatacaaac
     3601 agttctaaag caggataaaa ccttgtatgc atttcattta atgttttttg agattaaaag
     3661 cttaaacaag aatctctagt tttctttctt gcttttactt ttacttcctt aatactcaag
     3721 tacaatttta atggagtact tttttacttt tactcaagta agattctagc cagatacttt
     3781 tacttttaat tgagtaaaat tttccctaag tacttgtact ttcacttgag taaaattttt
     3841 gagtactttt tacacctctg gagctccaat tcgccctata gtgagtcgta ttacaattca
     3901 ctggccgtcg ttttacaacg tcgtgactgg gaaaaccctg gcgttaccca acttaatcgc
     3961 cttgcagcac atcccccttt cgccagctgg cgtaatagcg aagaggcccg caccgatcgc
     4021 ccttcccaac agttgcgcag cctgaatggc gaatgggnnn nnnnnnnnnn nnnnnnnnnn
     4081 nnnnnnnnnn nnnnnnnnnn nnnnnnnnnn nnnnnnnnnn nnnnnnnnnn nnnnnnnnnn
     4141 nnnnnnnnnn nnnnnnnnnn nnnnnnnnnn nnnnnnnnnn ncnnnnnnnn nnnnnnnnnn
     4201 nnnnnnnnnn nnnnnnnnnn nnnnnnnnnn nnnnnnnnnn nnnnnnnnnn nnnnnnnnnn
     4261 nnnnnnnnnn nnnannnnnn nnnnnnnnnn nnnnnnnnnn nnnnnnnnnn nnnnnnnnnn
     4321 nnncctttga cgttggagtc cacgttcttt aatagtggac tcttgttcca aactggaaca
     4381 acactcaacc ctatctcggt ctattctttt gatttataag ggattttgcc gatttcggcc
     4441 tattggttaa aaaatgagct gatttaacaa aaatttaacg cgaattttaa caaaatatta
     4501 acgcttacaa tttaggtggc acttttcggg gaaatgtgcg cggaacccct atttgtttat
     4561 ttttctaaat acattcaaat atgtatccgc tcatgagaca ataaccctga taaatgcttc
     4621 aataatattg aaaaaggaag agtatgagta ttcaacattt ccgtgtcgcc cttattccct
     4681 tttttgcggc attttgcctt cctgtttttg ctcacccaga aacgctggtg aaagtaaaag
     4741 atgctgaaga tcagttgggt gcacgagtgg gttacatcga actggatctc aacagcggta
     4801 agatccttga gagttttcgc cccgaagaac gttttccaat gatgagcact tttaaagttc
     4861 tgctatgtgg cgcggtatta tcccgtattg acgccgggca agagcaactc ggtcgccgca
     4921 tacactattc tcagaatgac ttggttgagt actcaccagt cacagaaaag catcttacgg
     4981 atggcatgac agtaagagaa ttatgcagtg ctgccataac catgagtgat aacactgcgg
     5041 ccaacttact tctgacaacg atcggaggac cgaaggagct aaccgctttt ttgcacaaca
     5101 tgggggatca tgtaactcgc cttgatcgtt gggaaccgga gctgaatgaa gccataccaa
     5161 acgacgagcg tgacaccacg atgcctgtag caatggcaac aacgttgcgc aaactattaa
     5221 ctggcgaact acttactcta gcttcccggc aacaattaat agactggatg gaggcggata
     5281 aagttgcagg accacttctg cgctcggccc ttccggctgg ctggtttatt gctgataaat
     5341 ctggagccgg tgagcgtggg tctcgcggta tcattgcagc actggggcca gatggtaagc
     5401 cctcccgtat cgtagttatc tacacgacgg ggagtcaggc aactatggat gaacgaaata
     5461 gacagatcgc tgagataggt gcctcactga ttaagcattg gtaactgtca gaccaagttt
     5521 actcatatat actttagatt gatttaaaac ttcattttta atttaaaagg atctaggtga
     5581 agatcctttt tgataatctc atgaccaaaa tcccttaacg tgagttttcg ttccactgag
     5641 cgtcagaccc cgtagaaaag atcaaaggat cttcttgaga tccttttttt ctgcgcgtaa
     5701 tctgctgctt gcaaacaaaa aaaccaccgc taccagcggt ggtttgtttg ccggatcaag
     5761 agctaccaac tctttttccg aaggtaactg gcttcagcag agcgcagata ccaaatactg
     5821 ttcttctagt gtagccgtag ttaggccacc acttcaagaa ctctgtagca ccgcctacat
     5881 acctcgctct gctaatcctg ttaccagtgg ctgctgccag tggcgataag tcgtgtctta
     5941 ccgggttgga ctcaagacga tagttaccgg ataaggcgca gcggtcgggc tgaacggggg
     6001 gttcgtgcac acagcccagc ttggagcgaa cgacctacac cgaactgaga tacctacagc
     6061 gtgagctatg agaaagcgcc acgcttcccg aagggagaaa ggcggacagg tatccggtaa
     6121 gcggcagggt cggaacagga gagcgcacga gggagcttcc agggggaaac gcctggtatc
     6181 tttatagtcc tgtcgggttt cgccacctct gacttgagcg tcgatttttg tgatgctcgt
     6241 caggggggcg gagcctatgg aaaaacgcca gcaacgcggc ctttttacgg ttcctggcct
     6301 tttgctggcc ttttgctcac atgttctttc ctgcgttatc ccctgattct gtggataacc
     6361 gtattaccgc ctttgagtga gctgataccg ctcgccgcag ccgaacgacc gagcgcagcg
     6421 agtcagtgag cgaggaagcg gaagagcgcc caatacgcaa accgcctctc cccgcgcgtt
     6481 ggccgattca ttaatgcagc tggcacgaca ggtttcccga ctggaaagcg ggcagtgagc
     6541 gcaacgcaat taatgtgagt tagctcactc attaggcacc ccaggcttta cactttatgc
     6601 ttccggctcg tatgttgtgt ggaattgtga gcggataaca atttcacaca ggaaacagct
     6661 atgaccatga ttacgccaag ctcgaaatta accctcacta aagggaacaa aagctggtac
     6721 c
//
